>Addgene plasmid #72161 | Sema5a-Fc-His | depositor full sequence | sequence record 138975 | Full sequence
GTCGAGGTCTCGACGGTATCGATTGACATTGATTATTGACTAGCTAGTTATTAATAGTAATCAATTACGG
GGTCATTAGTTCATAGCCCATATATGGAGTTCCGCGTTACATAACTTACGGTAAATGGCCCGCCTGGCTG
ACCGCCCAACGACCCCCGCCCATTGACGTCAATAATGACGTATGTTCCCATAGTAACGCCAATAGGGACT
TTCCATTGACGTCAATGGGTGGAGTATTTACGGTAAACTGCCCACTTGGCAGTACATCAAGTGTATCATA
TGCCAAGTCCGCCCCCTATTGACGTCAATGACGGTAAATGGCCCGCCTGGCATTATGCCCAGTACATGAC
CTTACGGGACTTTCCTACTTGGCAGTACATCTACGTATTAGTCATCGCTATTACCATGGTGATGCGGTTT
TGGCAGTACACCAATGGGCGTGGATAGCGGTTTGACTCACGGGGATTTCCAAGTCTCCACCCCATTGACG
TCAATGGGAGTTTGTTTTGGCACCAAAATCAACGGGACTTTCCAAAATGTCGTAATAACCCCGCCCCGTT
GACGCAAATGGGCGGTAGGCGTGTACGGTGGGAGGTCTATATAAGCAGAGCTCGTTTAGTGAACCGTCAG
ATCGCCTGGAGACGCCATCCACGCTGTTTTGACCTCCATAGAAGACACCGGGACCGATCCAGCCTCCGCG
GCCGGGAACGGTGCATTGGAACGCGGATTCCCCGTGCCAAGAGTGACGTAAGTACCGCCTATAGACTCTA
TAGGCACACCCCTTTGGCTCTTATGCATGCTATACTGTTTTTGGCTTGGGGCCTATACACCCCCGCTTCC
ATATGCTATAGGTGATGGTATAGCTTAGCCTATAGGTGTGGGTTATTGACCATTATTGACCACTCCCCTA
TTGGTGACGATACTTTCCATTACTAATCCATAACATGGCTCTTTGCCACAACTATCTCTATTGGCTATAT
GCCAATACTCTGTCCTTCAGAGACTGACACGGACTCTGTATTTTTACAGGATGGGGTCCCATTTATTATT
TACAAATTCACATATACAACAACGCCGTCCCCCGTGCCCGCAGTTTTTATTAAACATAGCGTGGGATCTC
CACGCGAATCTCGGGTACGTGTTCCGGACATGGGCTCTTCTCCGGTAGCGGCGGAGCTTCCACATCCGAG
CCCTGGTCCCATGCCTCCAGCGGCTCATGGTCGCTCGGCAGCTCCTTGCTCCTAACAGTGGAGGCCAGAC
TTAGGCACAGCACAATGCCCACCACCACCAGTGTGCCGCACAAGGCCGTGGCGGTAGGGTATGTGTCTGA
AAATGAGCTCGGAGATTGGGCTCGCACCGCTGACGCAGATGGAAGACTTAAGGCAGCGGCAGAAGAAGAT
GCAGGCAGCTGAGTTGTTGTATTCTGATAAGAGTCAGAGGTAACTCCCGTTGCGGTGCTGTTAACGGTGG
AGGGCAGTGTAGTCTGAGCAGTACTCGTTGCTGCCGCGCGCGCCACCAGACATAATAGCTGACAGACTAA
CAGACTGTTCCTTTCCATGGGTCTTTTCTGCAGAAGCTTGAATTCTCGAGGATCCGCGGCCGCGCCACCA
TGAAGGGAGCCTGCATCCTTGCATGGCTGTTCTCAAGCCTGGGAGTGTGGAGACTTGCTAGGCCCGAGAC
CCAGGACCCTGCCAAGTGCCAGAGAGCTGAGCACCCTGTCGTCTCTTACAAAGAAATTGGCCCCTGGTTA
CGGGAGTTCAGAGCCGAGAATGCTGTGGATTTCTCGAGGTTAACATTTGACCCAGGACAGAAAGAACTTG
TCGTAGGAGCGAGAAACTATCTCTTCAGATTAGAGCTTGAGGATCTGTCTCTCATCCAGGCTGTGGAGTG
GGAGTGTGACGAAGCCACCAAGAAGGCCTGTTACAGCAAGGGCAAATCGAAGGAGGAATGTCAGAACTAC
ATACGAGTGCTCTTAGTTGGTGGGGACCGGCTATTCACCTGTGGGACCAATGCCTTCACACCTGTCTGTA
CCATCCGCTCGTTAAGTAACCTGACTGAGATCCATGATCAGATCAGTGGCATGGCCCGCTGTCCCTACAG
TCCCCAGCACAATTCTACCGCCCTACTCACTGCCAGTGGTGAGCTCTATGCTGCAACAGCCATGGATTTC
CCAGGGCGAGATCCAGCCATTTACCGAAGTCTGGGCACTTTGCCTCCTCTTCGAACTGCACAGTACAACT
CCAAATGGCTCAATGAACCAAACTTTGTGTCTTCCTACGACATCGGAAATTTCACCTACTTCTTCTTCCG
AGAAAACGCCGTGGAACATGACTGTGGGAAGACGGTGTTCTCCAGGGCTGCCCGGGTCTGTAAAAATGAC
ATTGGAGGGCGATTTCTTCTGGAGGACACCTGGACTACCTTCATGAAGGCTCGCCTCAACTGCTCCCGGC
CTGGTGAGGTGCCCTTCTACTACAATGAGCTGCAGGGTACTTTCTTCCTGCCGGAGCTGGATCTGATCTA
TGGTATCTTCACCACCAATGTAAACAGCATCGCTGCCTCTGCTGTCTGTGTCTTCAACCTGAGCGCCATC
TCACAGGCCTTCAATGGACCCTTCAAGTACCAAGAAAACTCTCGCTCAGCCTGGCTGCCTTATCCCAACC
CCAACCCCAATTTTCAGTGCGGCACCATGGACCAGGGCCTGTACGTAAACCTGACGGAAAGAAACCTACA
GGATGCTCAGAAGTTCATTCTGATGCATGAAGTGGTGCAGCCAGTGACCACAGTGCCCTCTTTCATGGAG
GACAACAGCCGCTTCTCCCACTTAGCTGTTGATGTTGTGCAAGGCAGGGAGACTCTGGTCCACATCATTT
ATCTGGCCACAGATTATGGCACCATTAAGAAAGTACGAGCTCCCCTGAGTCAGAGCTCAGGCAGCTGTTT
GCTGGAAGAGATTGAGCTTTTCCCAGAGAGGAGGAGTGAGCCCATCAGGAGCCTGCAGATCCTCCACAGC
CAGAGTGTCCTATTTGTGGGACTACAGGAGCATGTGGCCAAGATCCCCCTGAAGAGGTGCCACTTCCATC
AAACACGCAGTGCCTGCATTGGCGCTCAGGACCCTTACTGTGGCTGGGATGCGGTGATGAAGAAATGCAC
CAGCCTGGAGGAGAGTCTGAGCATGACCCAGTGGGATCAGAGCATCCCCACCTGTCCGACCAGAAATCTC
ACTGTAGATGGGAGCTTTGGCCCATGGTCACCGTGGACACCCTGTACACACACTGATGGCACTGCTGTGG
GCTCCTGCCTCTGCCGGTCCCGCTCCTGTGACAGCCCAGCTCCTCAGTGTGGTGGTTGGCAGTGTGAGGG
CCCTAGAATGGAGATCACCAACTGTTCCAGGAATGGAGGCTGGACTCCCTGGACCTCCTGGTCTCCGTGC
AGCACGACCTGTGGCATTGGCTTCCAAGTGCGGCAGCGATCCTGCAGCAACCCCACGCCCAGGCATGGCG
GGCGCGTGTGCGTGGGCCAGAACAGGGAGGAAAGATACTGCAATGAACATTTGCTCTGCCCACCACACGT
GTTCTGGACAGGCTGGGGACCTTGGGAACGGTGCACAGCCCAGTGCGGGGGTGGCATTCAAGCCCGCCGG
AGGACCTGTGAAAATGGGCCTGACTGTGCAGGATGCAATGTGGAATACCAGCCTTGTAACACCAATGCAT
GCCCGGAGCTGAAGAAGACCACACCCTGGACACCCTGGACCCCTGTCAACATCTCTGACAATGGAGGTCA
CTATGAGCAGCGTTTCCGCTATACCTGTAAAGCTCGCCTGCCAGATCCAAATTTGCTGGAAGTAGGAAGA
CAGAGGATAGAAATGCGGTACTGTTCCAGCGATGGAACCAGTGGCTGCTCCACAGACGGACTTTCTGGAG
ACTTTCTAAGAGCTGGGAGATACTCTGCTCATACAGTCAATGGGGCATGGTCAGCCTGGACTTCCTGGTC
ACAGTGCAGCAGAGACTGCAGCAGGGGCATTCGGAACCGGAAGCGTGTTTGCAACAACCCAGAACCCAAG
TTTGGGGGCATGCCATGCCTTGGCCCATCGCTGGAGTTCCAGGAATGCAACATTTTACCTTGTCCAGTGG
ATGGTGTGTGGTCTTGCTGGTCATCCTGGTCTAAATGTTCAGCAACCTGTGGAGGTGGCCACTACATGAG
AACCCGTTCTTGTTCGAATCCAGCCCCAGCATATGGAGGGGACATCTGCCTGGGACTGCACACAGAAGAG
GCACTCTGCAACACACAGACCTGCCCAGAAAGCTGGTCAGAGTGGTCAGACTGGTCTGTGTGCGATGCAT
CTGGTACCCAGGTCCGTGCTCGGCAGTGCATCCTTCTGTTTCCAGTGGGCAGCCAATGTTCTGGAAATAC
TACAGAGAGCCGGCCTTGTGTATTTGACTCTAATTTCATCCCAGAAGTATCTGTGGCAAGATCCAGCAGC
GTAGAAGAAAAAAGGTGTGGAGAGTTCAACATGTTCCACGGCGCGCCTGACAAAACTCACACATGCCCAC
CGTGCCCAGCACCTGAACTCCTGGGGGGACCGTCAGTCTTCCTCTTCCCCCCAAAACCCAAGGACACCCT
CATGATCTCCCGGACCCCTGAGGTCACATGCGTGGTGGTGGACGTGAGCCACGAAGACCCTGAGGTCAAG
TTCAACTGGTACGTGGACGGCGTGGAGGTGCATAATGCCAAGACAAAGCCGCGGGAGGAGCAGTACAACA
GCACGTACCGTGTGGTCAGCGTCCTCACCGTCCTGCACCAGGACTGGCTGAATGGCAAGGAGTACAAGTG
CAAGGTCTCCAACAAAGCCCTCCCAGCCCCCATCGAGAAAACCATCTCCAAAGCCAAAGGGCAGCCCCGA
GAACCACAGGTGTATACCCTGCCCCCATCCCGGGATGAGCTGACCAAGAACCAGGTCAGCCTGACCTGCC
TGGTCAAAGGCTTCTATCCCAGCGACATCGCCGTGGAGTGGGAGAGCAATGGGCAGCCGGAGAACAACTA
CAAGACCACGCCTCCCGTGCTGGACTCCGACGGCTCCTTCTTCCTCTACAGCAAGCTCACCGTGGACAAG
AGCAGGTGGCAGCAGGGGAACGTCTTCTCATGCTCCGTGATGCATGAGGCTCTGCACAACCACTACACGC
AGAAGAGCCTCTCCCTGTCTCCGGGTAAAGGCGGCCATCATCACCATCACCATTAATCTAGAGATCTTAT
TAAAGCAGAACTTGTTTATTGCAGCTTATAATGGTTACAAATAAAGCAATAGCATCACAAATTTCACAAA
TAAAGCATTTTTTTCACTGCATTCTAGTTGTGGTTTGTCCAAACTCATCAATGTATCTTATCATGTCTGG
TCGACTCTAGCTAGACTCTTCCGCTTCCTCGCTCACTGACTCGCTGCGCTCGGTCGTTCGGCTGCGGCGA
GCGGTATCAGCTCACTCAAAGGCGGTAATACGGTTATCCACAGAATCAGGGGATAACGCAGGAAAGAACA
TGTGAGCAAAAGGCCAGCAAAAGGCCAGGAACCGTAAAAAGGCCGCGTTGCTGGCGTTTTTCCATAGGCT
CCGCCCCCCTGACGAGCATCACAAAAATCGACGCTCAAGTCAGAGGTGGCGAAACCCGACAGGACTATAA
AGATACCAGGCGTTTCCCCCTGGAAGCTCCCTCGTGCGCTCTCCTGTTCCGACCCTGCCGCTTACCGGAT
ACCTGTCCGCCTTTCTCCCTTCGGGAAGCGTGGCGCTTTCTCATAGCTCACGCTGTAGGTATCTCAGTTC
GGTGTAGGTCGTTCGCTCCAAGCTGGGCTGTGTGCACGAACCCCCCGTTCAGCCCGACCGCTGCGCCTTA
TCCGGTAACTATCGTCTTGAGTCCAACCCGGTAAGACACGACTTATCGCCACTGGCAGCAGCCACTGGTA
ACAGGATTAGCAGAGCGAGGTATGTAGGCGGTGCTACAGAGTTCTTGAAGTGGTGGCCTAACTACGGCTA
CACTAGAAGAACAGTATTTGGTATCTGCGCTCTGCTGAAGCCAGTTACCTTCGGAAAAAGAGTTGGTAGC
TCTTGATCCGGCAAACAAACCACCGCTGGTAGCGGTGGTTTTTTTGTTTGCAAGCAGCAGATTACGCGCA
GAAAAAAAGGATCTCAAGAAGATCCTTTGATCTTTTCTACGGGGTCTGACGCTCAGTGGAACGAAAACTC
ACGTTAAGGGATTTTGGTCATGAGATTATCAAAAAGGATCTTCACCTAGATCCTTTTAAATTAAAAATGA
AGTTTTAAATCAATCTAAAGTATATATGAGTAAACTTGGTCTGACAGTTACCAATGCTTAATCAGTGAGG
CACCTATCTCAGCGATCTGTCTATTTCGTTCATCCATAGTTGCCTGACTCCCCGTCGTGTAGATAACTAC
GATACGGGAGGGCTTACCATCTGGCCCCAGTGCTGCAATGATACCGCGAGACCCACGCTCACCGGCTCCA
GATTTATCAGCAATAAACCAGCCAGCCGGAAGGGCCGAGCGCAGAAGTGGTCCTGCAACTTTATCCGCCT
CCATCCAGTCTATTAATTGTTGCCGGGAAGCTAGAGTAAGTAGTTCGCCAGTTAATAGTTTGCGCAACGT
TGTTGCCATTGCTACAGGCATCGTGGTGTCACGCTCGTCGTTTGGTATGGCTTCATTCAGCTCCGGTTCC
CAACGATCAAGGCGAGTTACATGATCCCCCATGTTGTGCAAAAAAGCGGTTAGCTCCTTCGGTCCTCCGA
TCGTTGTCAGAAGTAAGTTGGCCGCAGTGTTATCACTCATGGTTATGGCAGCACTGCATAATTCTCTTAC
TGTCATGCCATCCGTAAGATGCTTTTCTGTGACTGGTGAGTACTCAACCAAGTCATTCTGAGAATAGTGT
ATGCGGCGACCGAGTTGCTCTTGCCCGGCGTCAATACGGGATAATACCGCGCCACATAGCAGAACTTTAA
AAGTGCTCATCATTGGAAAACGTTCTTCGGGGCGAAAACTCTCAAGGATCTTACCGCTGTTGAGATCCAG
TTCGATGTAACCCACTCGTGCACCCAACTGATCTTCAGCATCTTTTACTTTCACCAGCGTTTCTGGGTGA
GCAAAAACAGGAAGGCAAAATGCCGCAAAAAAGGGAATAAGGGCGACACGGAAATGTTGAATACTCATAC
TCTTCCTTTTTCAATATTATTGAAGCATTTATCAGGGTTATTGTCTCATGAGCGGATACATATTTGAATG
TATTTAGAAAAATAAACAAATAGGGGTTCCGCGCACATTTCCCCGAAAAGTGCCACCTGACGTCTAAGAA
ACCATTATTATCATGACATTAACCTATAAAAATAGGCGTATCACGAGGCCCTTTCGTCTCGCGCGTTTCG
GTGATGACGGTGAAAACCTCTGACACATGCAGCTCCCGGAGGAATGTGTGTCAGTTAGGGTGTGGAAAGT
CCCCAGGCTCCCCAGGCAGGCAGAAGTATGCAAAGCATGCATCTCAATTAGTCAGCAACCAGGTGTGGAA
AGTCCCCAGGCTCCCCAGCAGGCAGAAGTATGCAAAGCATGCATCTCAATTAGTCAGCAACCATAGTCCC
GCCCCTAACTCCGCCCATCCCGCCCCTAACTCCGCCCAGTTCCGCCCATTCTCCGCCCCATGGCTGACTA
ATTTTTTTTATTTATGCAGAGGCCGAGGCCGCCTCTGCCTCTGAGCTATTCCAGAAGTAGTGAGGAGGCT
TTTTTGGAGGCCTAGGCTTTTGCAAAAAGCTCCCGGGAGCTTGTATATCCATTTTCGTCCCGGAGACGGT
CACAGCTTGTCTGTAAGCGGATGCCGGGAGCAGACAAGCCCGTCAGGGCGCGTCAGCGGGTGTTGGCGGG
TGTCGGGGCTGGCTTAACTATGCGGCATCAGAGCAGATTGTACTGAGAGTGCACCATATGCGGTGTGAAA
TACCGCACAGATGCGTAAGGAGAAAATACCGCATCAGGAAATTGTAAGCGTTAATATTTTGTTAAAATTC
GCGTTAAATTTTTGTTAAATCAGCTCATTTTTTAACCAATAGGCCGAAATCGGCAAAATCCCTTATAAAT
CAAAAGAATAGACCGAGATAGGGT
[37 nt withheld, positions 8145-8181]
AAAGAACGTGGACTCCAACGTCAAAGG
[49 nt withheld, positions 8209-8257]
T
[91 nt withheld, positions 8259-8349]
G
[124 nt withheld, positions 8351-8474]
CCATTCGCCATTCAGGCTGCGCAACTGTTGGGAAGGGCGATCGGTGCGGGCCTCTTCGCTATTACGCCAG
CTGGCGAAAGGGGGATGTGCTGCAAGGCGATTAAGTTGGGTAACGCCAGGGTTTTCCCAGTCACGACGTT
GTAAAACGACGGCCAGTGAATT
Features (pLannotate 1.2.2; 14 found; start..end, strand, type, name):
     25..408     +  enhancer       CMV enhancer: human cytomegalovirus immediate early enhancer
    410..609     +  promoter       CMV promoter: human cytomegalovirus (CMV) immediate early promoter
    748..1573    +  intron         CMV intron A: human cytomegalovirus intron A (Chapman et al., 1991)
   1610..4519    +  CDS            Sema5a (fragment): SEM5A_RAT - Experimental evidence at protein level: Swiss-Prot protein existence level 1. Bifunctional axonal guidance cue regulated by sulfated proteoglycans; attractive effects result from interactions with heparan sulfate proteoglycans (HSPGs), while the inhibitory effects depend on interactions with chondroitin sulfate proteoglycans (CSPGs). Ligand for receptor PLXNB3. In glioma cells, SEMA5A stimulation of PLXNB3 results in the disassembly of F-actin stress fibers, disruption of focal adhesions and cellular collapse as well as inhibition of cell migration and invasion through ARHGDIA-medi
   4481..5209    +  CDS            IGHG1 (fragment): IGHG1_HUMAN - Experimental evidence at protein level: Swiss-Prot protein existence level 1. Constant region of immunoglobulin heavy chains. Immunoglobulins, also known as antibodies, are membrane-bound or secreted glycoproteins produced by B lymphocytes. In the recognition phase of humoral immunity, the membrane-bound immunoglobulins serve as receptors which, upon binding of a specific antigen, trigger the clonal expansion and differentiation of B lymphocytes into immunoglobulins- secreting plasma cells. Secreted immunoglobulins mediate the effector phase of humoral immunity, which results in
   5259..5380    +  polyA_signal   SV40 poly(A) signal: SV40 polyadenylation signal
   5589..6177    -  rep_origin     ori: high-copy-number ColE1/pMB1/pBR322/pUC origin of replication
   6348..7208    -  CDS            AmpR: β-lactamase; bla; confers resistance to ampicillin, carbenicillin, and related antibiotics
   7209..7313    -  promoter       AmpR promoter: bla
   7408..7443    +  CDS            rop (fragment): Rop protein, which maintains plasmids at low copy number; rop
   7466..7796    +  promoter       SV40 promoter: SV40 enhancer and early promoter
   7919..8018    +  misc_feature   bom (fragment): basis of mobility region from pBR322
   8046..8474    -  rep_origin     f1 ori (sequence partly withheld): f1 bacteriophage origin of replication; arrow indicates direction of (+) strand synthesis
   8478..8635    -  CDS            lacZα (fragment): LacZα fragment of β-galactosidase; lacZ fragment
