[The description below was written by a language model from this plasmid's Addgene catalogue record and pLannotate feature annotations shown in this document.]
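Description:
Sema5a-Fc-His is a mammalian expression plasmid built on the pCMVi-SV40ori backbone for producing a soluble, tagged form of mouse Semaphorin 5A. The 2,910 bp insert encodes the extracellular region of Sema5a and sits between retained NotI and AscI sites, so it reads in frame into a backbone-encoded C-terminal fusion consisting of the Fc region of human IgG1 followed by a 6X histidine tag. The automated annotation matched the insert to the rat orthologue entry, but the catalogue record gives the species as mouse. The His tag itself is not called out as a separate feature in the table.

Transcription is driven by the human cytomegalovirus immediate early enhancer and promoter, followed by CMV intron A, an arrangement commonly used to boost expression in mammalian cells. An SV40 polyadenylation signal terminates the message. The annotated SV40 enhancer/early promoter region, which normally encompasses the SV40 origin referred to in the backbone name, would allow episomal amplification in cells expressing large T antigen. No mammalian selection marker is annotated, which is consistent with transient transfection.

In bacteria the plasmid is maintained at high copy by a ColE1/pUC-type origin and selected with ampicillin through β-lactamase. An f1 origin and small remnants of rop, bom and lacZα are backbone leftovers.

The Fc moiety typically dimerises the ectodomain and permits capture or detection with Fc-binding reagents, while the His tag offers metal-affinity purification. The associated publication describes an extracellular biochemical screen for interactions among neuronal recognition proteins in the retina, which suggests the protein served as a soluble reagent in binding assays.
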