Addgene plasmid #72161: Sema5a-Fc-His
Purpose: Expresses the extracellular region of the Sema5A protein, C-terminally fused to the Fc region of human IgG1 + 6X histidine tag.
Depositing lab: Woj Wojtowicz. Depositing organization: University of California, Berkeley. Publication: An extracellular biochemical screen reveals that FLRTs and Unc5s mediate neuronal subtype recognition in the retina. Visser JJ, Cheng Y, Perry SC, Chastain AB, Parsa B, Masri SS, Ray TA, Kay JN, Wojtowicz WM. Elife. 2015 Dec 3;4. pii: e08149. doi: 10.7554/eLife.08149. PubMed 26633812.
Backbone
  Vector backbone: pCMVi-SV40ori
  Vector type: Mammalian Expression
Growth in bacteria
  Bacterial resistance: Ampicillin, 100 μg/mL
  Growth temperature: 37°C
  Growth strain: DH5alpha
  Copy number: High Copy
Gene/Insert
  Gene/Insert name: Sema5a (alt names: Semaphorin 5A; semF; Semaf; NCBI gene ID 20356; Reference sequence NM_009154.2)
  Species: M. musculus (mouse)
  Insert size (bp): 2910
  Entrez Gene: Sema5a (a.k.a. 5930434A13, 9130201M22Rik, AI464145, Semaf, semF)
  Promoter: CMV
  Tag / fusion protein: Fc-His (C terminal on backbone)
  Cloning method: Restriction Enzyme; 5′ cloning site NotI (not destroyed); 3′ cloning site AscI (not destroyed)
  Sequencing primers: 5′ GTCAGAGGTAACTCCCGTTGC; 3′ ATCATGAGGGTGTCCTTG
Terms and licenses: Academic/Nonprofit Terms; Industry Terms: Not Available to Industry
How to cite: Sema5a-Fc-His was a gift from Woj Wojtowicz (Addgene plasmid # 72161 ; http://n2t.net/addgene:72161 ; RRID:Addgene_72161)
