>Addgene plasmid #72161 | Sema5a-Fc-His | addgene partial sequence | sequence record 138973 | pMRB101-F 5'-aagatgcaggcagctgagtt-3'
ACGGTGGAGGGCAGTGTAGTCTGAGCAGTACTCGTTGCTGCCGCGCGCGCCACCAGACATAATAGCTGAC
AGACTAACAGACTGTTCCTTTCCATGGGTCTTTTCTGCAGAAGCTTGAATTCTCGAGGATCCGCGGCCGC
GCCACCATGAAGGGAGCCTGCATCCTTGCATGGCTGTTCTCAAGCCTGGGAGTGTGGAGACTTGCTAGGC
CCGAGACCCAGGACCCTGCCAAGTGCCAGAGAGCTGAGCACCCTGTCGTCTCTTACAAAGAAATTGGCCC
CTGGTTACGGGAGTTCAGAGCCGAGAATGCTGTGGATTTCTCGAGGTTAACATTTGACCCAGGACAGAAA
GAACTTGTCGTAGGAGCGAGAAACTATCTCTTCAGATTAGAGCTTGAGGATCTGTCTCTCATCCAGGCTG
TGGAGTGGGAGTGTGACGAAGCCACCAAGAAGGCCTGTTACAGCAAGGGCAAATCGAAGGAGGAATGTCA
GAACTACATACGAGTGCTCTTAGTTGGTGGGGACCGGCTATTCACCTGTGGGACCAATGCCTTCACACCT
GTCTGTACCATCCGCTCGTTAAGTAACCTGACTGAGATCCATGATCAGATCAGTGGCATGGCCCGCTGTC
CCTACAGTCCCCAGCACAATTCTACCGCCCTACTCACTGCCAGTGGTGAGCTCTATGCTGCAACAGCCAT
GGATTTCCCAGGGCGAGATCCAGCCATTTACCGAAGTCTGGGCACTTTGCCTCCTCTTCGAACTGCACAG
TACAACTCCAAATGGCTCAATGAACCAA
