>Addgene plasmid #72161 | Sema5a-Fc-His | addgene partial sequence | sequence record 138974 | SV40pA-R 5'-GAAATTTGTGATGCTATTGC-3'
ATAAGATCTCTAGATTAATGGTGATGGTGATGATGGCCGCCTTTACCCGGAGACAGGGAGAGGCTCTTCT
GCGTGTAGTGGTTGTGCAGAGCCTCATGCATCACGGAGCATGAGAAGACGTTCCCCTGCTGCCACCTGCT
CTTGTCCACGGTGAGCTTGCTGTAGAGGAAGAAGGAGCCGTCGGAGTCCAGCACGGGAGGCGTGGTCTTG
TAGTTGTTCTCCGGCTGCCCATTGCTCTCCCACTCCACGGCGATGTCGCTGGGATAGAAGCCTTTGACCA
GGCAGGTCAGGCTGACCTGGTTCTTGGTCAGCTCATCCCGGGATGGGGGCAGGGTATACACCTGTGGTTC
TCGGGGCTGCCCTTTGGCTTTGGAGATGGTTTTCTCGATGGGGGCTGGGAGGGCTTTGTTGGAGACCTTG
CACTTGTACTCCTTGCCATTCAGCCAGTCCTGGTGCAGGACGGTGAGGACGCTGACCACACGGTACGTGC
TGTTGTACTGCTCCTCCCGCGGCTTTGTCTTGGCATTATGCACCTCCACGCCGTCCACGTACCAGTTGAA
CTTGACCTCAGGGTCTTCGTGGCTCACGTCCACCACCACGCATGTGACCTCAGGGGTCCGGGAGATCATG
AGGGTGTCCTTGGGTTTTGGGGGGAAGAGGAAGACTGACGGTCCCCCCAGGAGTTCAGGTGCTGGGCACG
GTGGGCATGTGTGAGTTTTGTCAGGCGCGCCGTGGAACATGTTGAACTCTCCACACCTTTTTTCTTCTAC
GCTGCTGGATCTTGCCACAGATACTTCTGGGATGAAATTAGAGTCAAATACACAAGGCCGGCTCTCTGTA
GTATTTCCAGA
